>Addgene plasmid #70676 | STIMATE-mCherry | depositor partial sequence | sequence record 127067 | STIMATE
GCTAGCATGCAGGGCCCCGCCGGGAACGCGAGCCGGGGACTGCCAGGCGGGCCGCCCTCCACAGTCGCGT
CCGGGGCGGGCCGCTGCGAGAGCGGCGCGCTCATGCACAGCTTCGGCATCTTCCTGCAGGGGCTGCTCGG
CGTCGTGGCCTTCAGCACGTTAATGCTCAAACGCTTCAGAGAACCAAAGCATGAAAGACGTCCGTGGAGG
ATATGGTTTTTAGACACTTCCAAACAAGCCATAGGAATGCTGTTCATCCACTTTGCAAATGTATACCTAG
CAGATCTCACTGAAGAGGACCCTTGTTCACTGTACCTCATCAACTTCCTCCTGGACGCCACTGTGGGCAT
GCTGCTCATCTACGTGGGGGTGCGCGCCGTCAGCGTCCTGGTAGAGTGGCAGCAGTGGGAGTCCCTGCGC
TTCGGCGAATATGGAGACCCTCTGCAGTGTGGAGCCTGGGTCGGGCAGTGCGCTCTTTACATCGTGATCA
TGATTTTTGAAAAGTCTGTCGTCTTCATCGTCCTCCTAATACTTCAGTGGAAAAAGGTGGCCCTGTTGAA
TCCCATTGAAAACCCAGACTTGAAGCTGGCCATCGTCATGCTGATCGTCCCCTTCTTTGTCAACGCTTTG
ATGTTTTGGGTAGTGGACAATTTCCTCATGAGAAAGGGGAAGACGAAAGCTAAGCTAGAAGAAAGGGGAG
CCAACCAGGACTCGAGGAATGGGAGCAAGGTCCGCTACCGGAGGGCCGCATCCCACGAGGAGTCTGAGTC
TGAGATCCTGATCTCAGCGGATGATGAGATGGAGGAGTCCGACGTGGAGGAGGACCTCCGCAGACTGACC
CCCCTCAAGCCTGTGAAGAAAAAGAAGCACCGCTTTGGGCTACCCGTAGGAGGTGGCTCCCGGGATCC
