>Addgene plasmid #70676 | STIMATE-mCherry | addgene partial sequence | sequence record 131100 | CMV-F 5'-CGCAAATGGGCGGTAGGCGTG-3'
ACCGTCAGATCCGCTAGCATGCAGGGCCCCGCCGGGAACGCGAGCCGGGGACTGCCAGGCGGGCCGCCCT
CCACAGTCGCGTCCGGGGCGGGCCGCTGCGAGAGCGGCGCGCTCATGCACAGCTTCGGCATCTTCCTGCA
GGGGCTGCTCGGCGTCGTGGCCTTCAGCACGTTAATGCTCAAACGCTTCAGAGAACCAAAGCATGAAAGA
CGTCCGTGGAGGATATGGTTTTTAGACACTTCCAAACAAGCCATAGGAATGCTGTTCATCCACTTTGCAA
ATGTATACCTAGCAGATCTCACTGAAGAGGACCCTTGTTCACTGTACCTCATCAACTTCCTCCTGGACGC
CACTGTGGGCATGCTGCTCATCTACGTGGGGGTGCGCGCCGTCAGCGTCCTGGTAGAGTGGCAGCAGTGG
GAGTCCCTGCGCTTCGGCGAATATGGAGACCCTCTGCAGTGTGGAGCCTGGGTCGGGCAGTGCGCTCTTT
ACATCGTGATCATGATTTTTGAAAAGTCTGTCGTCTTCATCGTCCTCCTAATACTTCAGTGGAAAAAGGT
GGCCCTGTTGAATCCCATTGAAAACCCAGACTTGAAGCTGGCCATCGTCATGCTGATCGTCCCCTTCTTT
GTCAACGCTTTGATGTTTTGGGTAGTGGACAATTTCCTCATGAGAAAGGGGAAGACGAAAGCTAAGCTAG
AAGAAAGGGGAGCCAACCAGGACTCGAGGAATGG
