>Addgene plasmid #70676 | STIMATE-mCherry | addgene partial sequence | sequence record 131115 | mCherry-R 5'-TTGGTCACCTTCAGCTTGG-3'
CTCGATCTCGAACTCGTGGCCGTTCACGGAGCCCTCCATGTGCACCTTGAAGCGCATGAACTCCTTGATG
ATGGCCATGTTATCCTCCTCGCCCTTGCTCACCATGGTGGCGACCGGTGGATCCCGGGAGCCACCTCCTA
CGGGTAGCCCAAAGCGGTGCTTCTTTTTCTTCACAGGCTTGAGGGGGGTCAGTCTGCGGAGGTCCTCCTC
CACGTCGGACTCCTCCATCTCATCATCCGCTGAGATCAGGATCTCAGACTCAGACTCCTCGTGGGATGCG
GCCCTCCGGTAGCGGACCTTGCTCCCATTCCTCGAGTCCTGGTTGGCTCCCCTTTCTTCTAGCTTAGCTT
TCGTCTTCCCCTTTCTCATGAGGAAATTGTCCACTACCCAAAACATCAAAGCGTTGACAAAGAAGGGGAC
GATCAGCATGACGATGGCCAGCTTCAAGTCTGGGTTTTCAATGGGATTCAACAGGGCCACCTTTTTCCAC
TGAAGTATTAGGAGGACGATGAAGACGACAGACTTTTCAAAAATCATGATCACGATGTAAAGAGCGCACT
GCCCGACCCAGGCTCCACACTGCAGAGGGTCTCCATATTCGCCGAAGCGCAGGGACTCCCACTGCTGCCA
CTCTACCAGGACGCTGACGGCGCGCACCCCCACGTAGATGAGCAGCATGCCCACAGTGGCGTCCAGGAGG
AAGTTGATGAGGTACAGTGAACAAGGGTCCTCTTCAGTGAGATCTGCTAGGTATACATTTGCAAAGTGGA
TGAACAGCATTCCTATGGCTTGTT
