[The description below was written by a language model from this plasmid's Addgene catalogue record.]
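Description:
STIMATE-mCherry is a mammalian expression plasmid built on the pmCherry-N1 backbone, designed to produce human STIMATE (also known as TMEM110) as a fusion to the red fluorescent protein mCherry. The human coding sequence, an insert of about 0.9 kb, was placed between the NheI and BamHI sites of the multiple cloning site, both of which remain intact. This positions it upstream of the backbone-encoded mCherry, so the fluorescent tag sits at the C terminus of STIMATE. Transcription is driven by the strong constitutive CMV promoter. The complete plasmid is recorded as roughly 5.6 kb, with the empty backbone accounting for about 4.7 kb.

The plasmid is propagated in E. coli under kanamycin selection, and the record lists neomycin resistance as the mammalian marker, allowing G418 selection of stably transfected cells. In N1-type vectors a single resistance cassette typically provides both functions, although no feature table is supplied here to confirm the arrangement, the origin of replication or the polyadenylation signals. Copy number is listed as unknown.

The stated purpose is simply expression of STIMATE/TMEM110 in mammalian cells. The associated work identified STIMATE through proteomic mapping of endoplasmic reticulum–plasma membrane junctions and characterised it as a regulator of calcium influx. A red fluorescent fusion of this kind is therefore suited to live-cell imaging of the protein's subcellular localisation, including co-imaging with partners labelled in other colours, and to overexpression studies of calcium signalling.
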