Addgene plasmid #70676: STIMATE-mCherry
Purpose: Expresses STIMATE or TMEM110 in mammalian cells
Depositing lab: Yubin Zhou. Depositing organization: Texas A&M Health Science Center. Publication: Proteomic mapping of ER-PM junctions identifies STIMATE as a regulator of Ca(2+) influx. Jing J, He L, Sun A, Quintana A, Ding Y, Ma G, Tan P, Liang X, Zheng X, Chen L, Shi X, Zhang SL, Zhong L, Huang Y, Dong MQ, Walker CL, Hogan PG, Wang Y, Zhou Y. Nat Cell Biol. 2015 Oct;17(10):1339-47. doi: 10.1038/ncb3234. Epub 2015 Aug 31. PubMed 26322679.
Backbone
  Vector backbone: pmCherry-N1
  Backbone size w/o insert (bp): 4722
  Total vector size (bp): 5618
  Vector type: Mammalian Expression
  Selectable markers: Neomycin (select with G418)
Growth in bacteria
  Bacterial resistance: Kanamycin, 50 μg/mL
  Growth temperature: 37°C
  Growth strain: DH5alpha
  Copy number: Unknown
Gene/Insert
  Gene/Insert name: STIMATE (alt name: TMEM110)
  Species: H. sapiens (human)
  Insert size (bp): 896
  GenBank ID: NM_198563.2
  Entrez Gene: TMEM110
  Promoter: CMV
  Tag / fusion protein: mcherry (C terminal on backbone)
  Cloning method: Restriction Enzyme; 5′ cloning site NheI (not destroyed); 3′ cloning site BamHI (not destroyed)
  Sequencing primers: 5′ CMV-F; 3′ mcherry-R
Terms and licenses: Academic/Nonprofit Terms; Industry Terms: Not Available to Industry
How to cite: STIMATE-mCherry was a gift from Yubin Zhou (Addgene plasmid # 70676 ; http://n2t.net/addgene:70676 ; RRID:Addgene_70676)
